>Addgene plasmid #83174 | Hs.NRAS G12V | depositor full sequence | sequence record 158137 | Full Sequence
TTAACGCTAGCATGGATGTTTTCCCAGTCACGACGTTGTAAAACGACGGCCAGTCTTAAAATTCGAGCTC
GGTCCGAGGATCCGAAATAATGATTTTATTTTGACTGATAGTGACCTGTTCGTTGCAACAAATTGATGAG
CAATGCTTTTTTATAATGCCAACTTTGTACAAAAAAGTTGGCACCATGACTGAGTACAAACTGGTGGTGG
TTGGAGCAGTTGGTGTTGGGAAAAGCGCACTGACAATCCAGCTAATCCAGAACCACTTTGTAGATGAATA
TGATCCCACCATAGAGGATTCTTACAGAAAACAAGTGGTTATAGATGGTGAAACCTGTTTGTTGGACATA
CTGGATACAGCTGGACAAGAAGAGTACAGTGCCATGAGAGACCAATACATGAGGACAGGCGAAGGCTTCC
TCTGTGTATTTGCCATCAATAATAGCAAGTCATTTGCGGATATTAACCTCTACAGGGAGCAGATTAAGCG
AGTAAAAGACTCGGATGATGTACCTATGGTGCTAGTGGGAAACAAGTGTGATTTGCCAACAAGGACAGTT
GATACAAAACAAGCCCACGAACTGGCCAAGAGTTACGGGATTCCATTCATTGAAACCTCAGCCAAGACCA
GACAGGGTGTTGAAGATGCTTTTTACACACTGGTAAGAGAAATACGCCAGTACCGAATGAAAAAACTCAA
CAGCAGTGATGATGGGACTCAGGGTTGTATGGGATTGCCATGTGTGGTGATGTAATCAACTTTCTTGTAC
AAAGTTGGCATTATAAGAAAGCATTGCTTATCAATTTGTTGCAACGAACAGGTCACTATCAGTCAAAATA
AAATCATTATTTGCCATCCAGCTGATATCCCCTATAGTGAGTCGTATTACATGGTCATAGCTGTTTCCTG
GCAGCTCTGGCCCGTGTCTCAAAATCTCTGATGTTACATTGCACAAGATAAAAATATATCATCATGCCTC
CTCTAGACCAGCCAGGACAGAAATGCCTCGACTTCGCTGCTACCCAAGGTTGCCGGGTGACGCACACCGT
GGAAACGGATGAAGGCACGAACCCAGTGGACATAAGCCTGTTCGGTTCGTAAGCTGTAATGCAAGTAGCG
TATGCGCTCACGCAACTGGTCCAGAACCTTGACCGAACGCAGCGGTGGTAACGGCGCAGTGGCGGTTTTC
ATGGCTTGTTATGACTGTTTTTTTGGGGTACAGTCTATGCCTCGGGCATCCAAGCAGCAAGCGCGTTACG
CCGTGGGTCGATGTTTGATGTTATGGAGCAGCAACGATGTTACGCAGCAGGGCAGTCGCCCTAAAACAAA
GTTAAACATTATGAGGGAAGCGGTGATCGCCGAAGTATCGACTCAACTATCAGAGGTAGTTGGCGTCATC
GAGCGCCATCTCGAACCGACGTTGCTGGCCGTACATTTGTACGGCTCCGCAGTGGATGGCGGCCTGAAGC
CACACAGTGATATTGATTTGCTGGTTACGGTGACCGTAAGGCTTGATGAAACAACGCGGCGAGCTTTGAT
CAACGACCTTTTGGAAACTTCGGCTTCCCCTGGAGAGAGCGAGATTCTCCGCGCTGTAGAAGTCACCATT
GTTGTGCACGACGACATCATTCCGTGGCGTTATCCAGCTAAGCGCGAACTGCAATTTGGAGAATGGCAGC
GCAATGACATTCTTGCAGGTATCTTCGAGCCAGCCACGATCGACATTGATCTGGCTATCTTGCTGACAAA
AGCAAGAGAACATAGCGTTGCCTTGGTAGGTCCAGCGGCGGAGGAACTCTTTGATCCGGTTCCTGAACAG
GATCTATTTGAGGCGCTAAATGAAACCTTAACGCTATGGAACTCGCCGCCCGACTGGGCTGGCGATGAGC
GAAATGTAGTGCTTACGTTGTCCCGCATTTGGTACAGCGCAGTAACCGGCAAAATCGCGCCGAAGGATGT
CGCTGCCGACTGGGCAATGGAGCGCCTGCCGGCCCAGTATCAGCCCGTCATACTTGAAGCTAGACAGGCT
TATCTTGGACAAGAAGAAGATCGCTTGGCCTCGCGCGCAGATCAGTTGGAAGAATTTGTCCACTACGTGA
AAGGCGAGATCACCAAGGTAGTCGGCAAATAACCCTCGAGCCACCCATGACCAAAATCCCTTAACGTGAG
TTACGCGTCGTTCCACTGAGCGTCAGACCCCGTAGAAAAGATCAAAGGATCTTCTTGAGATCCTTTTTTT
CTGCGCGTAATCTGCTGCTTGCAAACAAAAAAACCACCGCTACCAGCGGTGGTTTGTTTGCCGGATCAAG
AGCTACCAACTCTTTTTCCGAAGGTAACTGGCTTCAGCAGAGCGCAGATACCAAATACTGTCCTTCTAGT
GTAGCCGTAGTTAGGCCACCACTTCAAGAACTCTGTAGCACCGCCTACATACCTCGCTCTGCTAATCCTG
TTACCAGTGGCTGCTGCCAGTGGCGATAAGTCGTGTCTTACCGGGTTGGACTCAAGACGATAGTTACCGG
ATAAGGCGCAGCGGTCGGGCTGAACGGGGGGTTCGTGCACACAGCCCAGCTTGGAGCGAACGACCTACAC
CGAACTGAGATACCTACAGCGTGAGCATTGAGAAAGCGCCACGCTTCCCGAAGGGAGAAAGGCGGACAGG
TATCCGGTAAGCGGCAGGGTCGGAACAGGAGAGCGCACGAGGGAGCTTCCAGGGGGAAACGCCTGGTATC
TTTATAGTCCTGTCGGGTTTCGCCACCTCTGACTTGAGCGTCGATTTTTGTGATGCTCGTCAGGGGGGCG
GAGCCTATGGAAAAACGCCAGCAACGCGGCCTTTTTACGGTTCCTGGCCTTTTGCTGGCCTTTTGCTCAC
ATGTTCTTTCCTGCGTTATCCCCTGATTCTGTGGATAACCGTATTACCGCCTTTGAGTGAGCTGATACCG
CTCGCCGCAGCCGAACGACCGAGCGCAGCGAGTCAGTGAGCGAGGAAGCGGAAGAGCGCCCAATACGCAA
ACCGCCTCTCCCCGCGCGTTGGCCGATTCATTAATGCAGCTGGCACGACAGGTTTCCCGACTGGAAAGCG
GGCAGTGAGCGCAACGCAATTAATACGCGTACCGCTAGCCAGGAAGAGTTTGTAGAAACGCAAAAAGGCC
ATCCGTCAGGATGGCCTTCTGCTTAGTTTGATGCCTGGCAGTTTATGGCGGGCGTCCTGCCCGCCACCCT
CCGGGCCGTTGCTTCACAACGTTCAAATCCGCTCCCGGCGGATTTGTCCTACTCAGGAGAGCGTTCACCG
ACAAACAACAGATAAAACGAAAGGCCCAGTCTTCCGACTGAGCCTTTCGTTTTATTTGATGCCTGGCAGT
TCCCTACTCTCGCG
Features (pLannotate 1.2.2; 12 found; start..end, strand, type, name):
     18..54      -  CDS            lacZα (fragment): LacZα fragment of β-galactosidase; lacZ fragment
     85..180     +  protein_bind   attL3: mutant version of attL; recombination site for the Gateway® LR reaction LR Clonase™
    186..752     +  CDS            NRAS: RASN_HUMAN - Also known as HRAS1. Experimental evidence at protein level: Swiss-Prot protein existence level 1. Ras proteins bind GDP/GTP and possess intrinsic GTPase activity. From Homo sapiens (Human).
    757..852     -  protein_bind   attL3: mutant version of attL; recombination site for the Gateway® LR reaction LR Clonase™
    871..889     -  promoter       T7 promoter: promoter for bacteriophage T7 RNA polymerase
   1079..1102    +  promoter       Pc promoter (fragment): intI1 (promoter lies within the coding sequence); class 1 integron promoter
   1278..1334    +  CDS            GmR (fragment): gentamycin acetyltransferase; aacC1; confers resistance to gentamycin
   1341..2132    +  CDS            SmR: aminoglycoside adenylyltransferase (Murphy, 1985); aadA; confers resistance to spectinomycin and streptomycin
   2225..2813    +  rep_origin     ori: high-copy-number ColE1/pMB1/pBR322/pUC origin of replication
   2996..3088    +  CDS            lacI (fragment): lac repressor; lacI; The lac repressor binds to the lac operator to inhibit transcription in E. coli. This inhibition can be relieved by adding lactose or isopropyl-β-D-thiogalactopyranoside (IPTG).
   3143..3170    -  terminator     rrnB T2 terminator: transcription terminator T2 from the E. coli rrnB gene
   3302..3345    +  terminator     rrnB T1 terminator: Escherichia coli rrnB; transcription terminator T1 from the E. coli rrnB gene
