[The description below was written by a language model from this plasmid's Addgene catalogue record and pLannotate feature annotations shown in this document.]
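Description:
Hs.NRAS G12V is a Gateway entry clone built on the pDonor-255 backbone, carrying the human NRAS open reading frame (based on the NM_002524.4 reference transcript) with the oncogenic G12V substitution. It is a small bacterial plasmid of about 3.4 kb, propagated in E. coli from a high-copy ColE1/pUC-type origin and selected with spectinomycin through the aadA (SmR) aminoglycoside adenylyltransferase gene. Short annotated fragments of a class 1 integron Pc promoter and a gentamicin resistance gene lie just upstream of aadA, most likely remnants of the cassette from which the marker was derived. Small lacZα and lacI fragments also appear to be backbone remnants rather than functional elements.

The NRAS coding sequence is flanked on both sides by attL recombination sites. The automated annotation labels both as attL3, so the record does not reliably establish their exact identity. These sites allow the ORF to be moved by an LR Clonase reaction into attR-containing destination vectors. The entry clone has no promoter positioned to express the insert; a T7 promoter sits outside the downstream attL site, and rrnB T1 and T2 terminators in the backbone help insulate the cassette from read-through transcription. Because the ORF retains its stop codon, it suits destination vectors that express the native protein or add N-terminal tags or fusion partners, but not C-terminal fusions. Ras proteins bind GDP/GTP and have intrinsic GTPase activity, and G12V is a well-known activating mutation that impairs GTP hydrolysis. The clone therefore serves as a source for building expression constructs of constitutively active NRAS for signalling, biochemical or cancer biology studies.
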