Addgene plasmid #83174: Hs.NRAS G12V
Purpose: Gateway ORF Entry clone of human NRAS [NM_002524.4 ] with stop codon (for native or N-terminal fusions), G12V mutation
Depositing lab: Dominic Esposito. Depositing organization: National Cancer Institute (NCI).
Backbone
  Vector backbone: pDonor-255
  Backbone size w/o insert (bp): 2693
  Vector type: Gateway Entry Clone
Growth in bacteria
  Bacterial resistance: Spectinomycin, 50 μg/mL
  Growth temperature: 37°C
  Growth strain: DH10B
  Copy number: High Copy
Gene/Insert
  Gene/Insert name: neuroblastoma RAS viral oncogene homolog
  Species: H. sapiens (human)
  Insert size (bp): 573
  Mutation: G12V
  GenBank ID: NM_002524.4
  Entrez Gene: NRAS (a.k.a. ALPS4, CMNS, KRAS, N-ras, NCMS, NRAS1, NS6)
  Cloning method: Gateway Cloning
  Sequencing primers: 5′ M13F 23-mer (5'-CCCAGTCACGACGTTGTAAAACG); 3′ attLR 23-mer (5'-TAACATCAGAGATTTTGAGACAC)
Terms and licenses: Academic/Nonprofit Terms; Industry Terms: Not Available to Industry
How to cite: Hs.NRAS G12V was a gift from Dominic Esposito (Addgene plasmid # 83174 ; http://n2t.net/addgene:83174 ; RRID:Addgene_83174)
