>Addgene plasmid #83174 | Hs.NRAS G12V | addgene partial sequence | sequence record 159321 | M13pUC-Fwd 5'-CCCAGTCACGACGTTGTAAAACG-3'
AATAATGATTTTATTTTGACTGATAGTGACCTGTTCGTTGCAACAAATTGATGAGCAATGCTTTTTTATA
ATGCCAACTTTGTACAAAAAAGTTGGCACCATGACTGAGTACAAACTGGTGGTGGTTGGAGCAGTTGGTG
TTGGGAAAAGCGCACTGACAATCCAGCTAATCCAGAACCACTTTGTAGATGAATATGATCCCACCATAGA
GGATTCTTACAGAAAACAAGTGGTTATAGATGGTGAAACCTGTTTGTTGGACATACTGGATACAGCTGGA
CAAGAAGAGTACAGTGCCATGAGAGACCAATACATGAGGACAGGCGAAGGCTTCCTCTGTGTATTTGCCA
TCAATAATAGCAAGTCATTTGCGGATATTAACCTCTACAGGGAGCAGATTAAGCGAGTAAAAGACTCGGA
TGATGTACCTATGGTGCTAGTGGGAAACAAGTGTGATTTGCCAACAAGGACAGTTGATACAAAACAAGCC
CACGAACTGGCCAAGAGTTACGGGATTCCATTCATTGAAACCTCAGCCAAGACCAGACAGGGTGTTGAAG
ATGCTTTTTACACACTGGTAAGAGAAATACGCCAGTACCGAATGAAAAAACTCAACAGCAGTGATGATGG
GACTCAGGGTTGTATGGGATTGCCATGTGTGGTGATGTAATCAACTTTCTTGTACAAAGTTGGCATTATA
AGAAAGCATTGCTTATCAATTTGTTGCAACGAACAGGTCACTATCAGTCAAAATAAAATCATTATTTGCC
ATCCAGCTGATATCCCCTATAGTGAGTCGTATTACATGGTCATAGCTGTTTCCTGGCAGCTCTGGCCCGT
GTCTCAAAATCTCTGATGTTACATTGCACAAGATAAAAATATATCATCATGCCTCCTCTAGACCAGCCAG
GACAGAAATGCCTCGACTTCGCTGCTACC
